Addgene plasmid #236231: pAAV hSyn INTRON mTagBFP2-CAAX2 WPRE
Purpose: AAV expression of a fluorescent marker, mTagBFP2, fused to the plasma membrane targeting sequence CAAX2
Depositing lab: Jennifer Lippincott-Schwartz. Depositing organization: HHMI, Janelia Research Campus. Publication: Periodic ER-plasma membrane junctions support long-range Ca(2+) signal integration in dendrites. Benedetti L, Fan R, Weigel AV, Moore AS, Houlihan PR, Kittisopikul M, Park G, Petruncio A, Hubbard PM, Pang S, Xu CS, Hess HF, Saalfeld S, Rangaraju V, Clapham DE, De Camilli P, Ryan TA, Lippincott-Schwartz J. Cell. 2025 Jan 23;188(2):484-500.e22. doi: 10.1016/j.cell.2024.11.029. Epub 2024 Dec 20. PubMed 39708809.
Backbone
  Vector backbone: pAAV Syn intron Psam4GlyR m3m4 HA
  Backbone manufacturer: Scott Sternson (Addgene plasmid # 196041)
  Vector type: AAV
Growth in bacteria
  Bacterial resistance: Ampicillin, 100 μg/mL
  Growth temperature: 37°C
  Growth strain: NEB Stable
  Copy number: High Copy
Gene/Insert
  Gene/Insert name: mTagBFP2 fused to the plasma membrane targeting sequence CAAX2
  Species: Synthetic
  Insert size (bp): 774
  Promoter: human Synapsin 1
  Tag / fusion protein: mTagBFP2 (N terminal on insert)
  Cloning method: Restriction Enzyme; 5′ cloning site BamHI (unknown if destroyed); 3′ cloning site HindIII (unknown if destroyed)
Terms and licenses: Academic/Nonprofit Terms; Industry Terms: Not Available to Industry
How to cite: pAAV hSyn INTRON mTagBFP2-CAAX2 WPRE was a gift from Jennifer Lippincott-Schwartz (Addgene plasmid # 236231 ; http://n2t.net/addgene:236231 ; RRID:Addgene_236231)
