[The description below was written by a language model from this plasmid's Addgene catalogue record and pLannotate feature annotations shown in this document.]
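Description:
pAAV hSyn INTRON mTagBFP2-CAAX2 WPRE is a 5,184-nt adeno-associated virus transfer plasmid for neuronal expression of a plasma-membrane-targeted blue fluorescent marker. It was built on an existing pAAV synapsin-intron backbone, with the insert placed between BamHI and HindIII sites. In bacteria it is maintained as a high-copy plasmid through a ColE1/pUC-type origin and selected with ampicillin via the β-lactamase gene. An f1 phage origin is also present. The short lacZα, lacI, pBluescript MCS and SV40 large T antigen fragments in the annotation appear to be backbone remnants rather than functional parts.

The expression cassette lies between two AAV2 inverted terminal repeats, which are the cis elements needed for replication and packaging of the intervening DNA into AAV particles when helper functions are supplied in trans. One ITR is annotated only as a fragment. Within the cassette, the human synapsin I promoter confers neuron-specific transcription, and a chimeric β-globin/immunoglobulin intron follows it, an element commonly included to improve mRNA processing and expression. The 774-bp synthetic insert encodes mTagBFP2, a fast-maturing monomeric blue fluorescent protein, at the N terminus, fused to the CAAX2 plasma membrane targeting sequence. The CAAX2 segment is not annotated separately in the feature table but presumably lies just downstream of the mTagBFP2 coding region. A WPRE enhances transcript stability and expression, and an SV40 polyadenylation signal, annotated on the reverse strand, ends the cassette.

The stated purpose is AAV-mediated expression of this membrane marker. The associated publication concerns endoplasmic reticulum–plasma membrane junctions and calcium signalling in dendrites, which fits its use for outlining the neuronal plasma membrane in imaging experiments.
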