Features (pLannotate 1.2.2; 15 found; start..end, strand, type, name):
    237..825     -  rep_origin     ori: high-copy-number ColE1/pMB1/pBR322/pUC origin of replication
    996..1856    -  CDS            AmpR: β-lactamase; bla; confers resistance to ampicillin, carbenicillin, and related antibiotics
   1857..1961    -  promoter       AmpR promoter: bla
   2014..2442    -  rep_origin     f1 ori (sequence partly withheld): f1 bacteriophage origin of replication; arrow indicates direction of (+) strand synthesis
   2447..2516    -  CDS            lacZα (fragment): LacZα fragment of β-galactosidase; lacZ fragment
   2511..2643    -  repeat_region  AAV2 ITR (fragment): inverted terminal repeat of adeno-associated virus serotype 2 inverted
   2725..3172    +  promoter       hSyn promoter: human synapsin I promoter; confers neuron-specific expression (Kügler et al., 2003)
   3194..3326    +  intron         chimeric intron: chimera between introns from human β-globin and immunoglobulin heavy chain genes
   3346..4056    +  CDS            mTagBFP2: mTagBFP2 is a basic (constitutively fluorescent) blue fluorescent protein published in 2011, derived from Entacmaea quadricolor. It is reported to be a very rapidly-maturing monomer with very low acid sensitivity.
   4135..4723    +  misc_feature   WPRE: woodchuck hepatitis virus posttranscriptional regulatory element
   4724..4743    +  misc_feature   MCS (fragment): pBluescript multiple cloning site
   4772..4893    -  polyA_signal   SV40 poly(A) signal: SV40 polyadenylation signal
   4916..4984    -  CDS            large T antigen (fragment): large T antigen from SV40 (simian virus 40)
   5055..4       +  repeat_region  AAV2 ITR (across the origin): inverted terminal repeat of adeno-associated virus serotype 2 inverted
   5182..54      -  CDS            lacI (fragment) (across the origin): lac repressor; lacI; The lac repressor binds to the lac operator to inhibit transcription in E. coli. This inhibition can be relieved by adding lactose or isopropyl-β-D-thiogalactopyranoside (IPTG).
>Addgene plasmid #236231 | pAAV hSyn INTRON mTagBFP2-CAAX2 WPRE | addgene full sequence | sequence record 471212 | Addgene NGS Result
CTGCATTAATGAATCGGCCAACGCGCGGGGAGAGGCGGTTTGCGTATTGGGCGCTCTTCCGCTTCCTCGC
TCACTGACTCGCTGCGCTCGGTCGTTCGGCTGCGGCGAGCGGTATCAGCTCACTCAAAGGCGGTAATACG
GTTATCCACAGAATCAGGGGATAACGCAGGAAAGAACATGTGAGCAAAAGGCCAGCAAAAGGCCAGGAAC
CGTAAAAAGGCCGCGTTGCTGGCGTTTTTCCATAGGCTCCGCCCCCCTGACGAGCATCACAAAAATCGAC
GCTCAAGTCAGAGGTGGCGAAACCCGACAGGACTATAAAGATACCAGGCGTTTCCCCCTGGAAGCTCCCT
CGTGCGCTCTCCTGTTCCGACCCTGCCGCTTACCGGATACCTGTCCGCCTTTCTCCCTTCGGGAAGCGTG
GCGCTTTCTCATAGCTCACGCTGTAGGTATCTCAGTTCGGTGTAGGTCGTTCGCTCCAAGCTGGGCTGTG
TGCACGAACCCCCCGTTCAGCCCGACCGCTGCGCCTTATCCGGTAACTATCGTCTTGAGTCCAACCCGGT
AAGACACGACTTATCGCCACTGGCAGCAGCCACTGGTAACAGGATTAGCAGAGCGAGGTATGTAGGCGGT
GCTACAGAGTTCTTGAAGTGGTGGCCTAACTACGGCTACACTAGAAGAACAGTATTTGGTATCTGCGCTC
TGCTGAAGCCAGTTACCTTCGGAAAAAGAGTTGGTAGCTCTTGATCCGGCAAACAAACCACCGCTGGTAG
CGGTGGTTTTTTTGTTTGCAAGCAGCAGATTACGCGCAGAAAAAAAGGATCTCAAGAAGATCCTTTGATC
TTTTCTACGGGGTCTGACGCTCAGTGGAACGAAAACTCACGTTAAGGGATTTTGGTCATGAGATTATCAA
AAAGGATCTTCACCTAGATCCTTTTAAATTAAAAATGAAGTTTTAAATCAATCTAAAGTATATATGAGTA
AACTTGGTCTGACAGTTACCAATGCTTAATCAGTGAGGCACCTATCTCAGCGATCTGTCTATTTCGTTCA
TCCATAGTTGCCTGACTCCCCGTCGTGTAGATAACTACGATACGGGAGGGCTTACCATCTGGCCCCAGTG
CTGCAATGATACCGCGAGACCCACGCTCACCGGCTCCAGATTTATCAGCAATAAACCAGCCAGCCGGAAG
GGCCGAGCGCAGAAGTGGTCCTGCAACTTTATCCGCCTCCATCCAGTCTATTAATTGTTGCCGGGAAGCT
AGAGTAAGTAGTTCGCCAGTTAATAGTTTGCGCAACGTTGTTGCCATTGCTACAGGCATCGTGGTGTCAC
GCTCGTCGTTTGGTATGGCTTCATTCAGCTCCGGTTCCCAACGATCAAGGCGAGTTACATGATCCCCCAT
GTTGTGCAAAAAAGCGGTTAGCTCCTTCGGTCCTCCGATCGTTGTCAGAAGTAAGTTGGCCGCAGTGTTA
TCACTCATGGTTATGGCAGCACTGCATAATTCTCTTACTGTCATGCCATCCGTAAGATGCTTTTCTGTGA
CTGGTGAGTACTCAACCAAGTCATTCTGAGAATAGTGTATGCGGCGACCGAGTTGCTCTTGCCCGGCGTC
AATACGGGATAATACCGCGCCACATAGCAGAACTTTAAAAGTGCTCATCATTGGAAAACGTTCTTCGGGG
CGAAAACTCTCAAGGATCTTACCGCTGTTGAGATCCAGTTCGATGTAACCCACTCGTGCACCCAACTGAT
CTTCAGCATCTTTTACTTTCACCAGCGTTTCTGGGTGAGCAAAAACAGGAAGGCAAAATGCCGCAAAAAA
GGGAATAAGGGCGACACGGAAATGTTGAATACTCATACTCTTCCTTTTTCAATATTATTGAAGCATTTAT
CAGGGTTATTGTCTCATGAGCGGATACATATTTGAATGTATTTAGAAAAATAAACAAATAGGGGTTCCGC
GCACATTTCCCCGAAAAGTGCCACCTAAATTGTAAGCGTTAATATTTTGTTAAAATTCGCGTTAAATTTT
TGTTAAATCAGCTCATTTTTTAACCAATAGGCCGAAATCGGCAAAATCCCTTATAAATCAAAAGAATAGA
CCGAGATAGGGT
[37 nt withheld, positions 2113-2149]
AAAGAACGTGGACTCCAACGTCAAAGG
[49 nt withheld, positions 2177-2225]
T
[91 nt withheld, positions 2227-2317]
G
[124 nt withheld, positions 2319-2442]
CCCATTCGCCATTCAGGCTGCGCAACTGTTGGGAAGGGCGATCGGTGCGGGCCTCTTCGCTATTACGCCA
GCTGCGCGCTCGCTCGCTCACTGAGGCCGCCCGGGCAAAGCCCGGGCGTCGGGCGACCTTTGGTCGCCCG
GCCTCAGTGAGCGAGCGAGCGCGCAGAGAGGGAGTGGCCAACTCCATCACTAGGGGTTCCTTGTAGTTAA
TGATTAACCCGCCATGCTACTTATCTACGTAGCCATGCTCTAGGAAGATCTCTGCAGAGGGCCCTGCGTA
TGAGTGCAAGTGGGTTTTAGGACCAGGATGAGGCGGGGTGGGGGTGCCTACCTGACGACCGACCCCGACC
CACTGGACAAGCACCCAACCCCCATTCCCCAAATTGCGCATCCCCTATCAGAGAGGGGGAGGGGAAACAG
GATGCGGCGAGGCGCGTGCGCACTGCCAGCTTCAGCACCGCGGACAGTGCCTTCGCCCCCGCCTGGCGGC
GCGCGCCACCGCCGCCTCAGCACTGAAGGCGCGCTGACGTCACTCGCCGGTCCCCCGCAAACTCCCCTTC
CCGGCCACCTTGGTCGCGTCCGCGCCGCCGCCGGCCCAGCCGGACCGCACCACGCGAGGCGCGAGATAGG
GGGGCACGGGCGCGACCATCTGCGCTGCGGCGCCGGCGACTCAGCGCTGCCTCAGTCTGCGGTGGGCAGC
GGAGGAGTCGTGTCGTGCCTGAGAGCGCAGTCGAATTCAAGCTGCTAGCAGGTAAGTATCAAGGTTACAA
GACAGGTTTAAGGAGACCAATAGAAACTGGGCTTGTCGAGACAGAGAAGACTCTTGCGTTTCTGATAGGC
ACCTATTGGTCTTACTGACATCCACTTTGCCTTTCTCTCCACAGGTGATAAGGATCCGCCACCATGGTGT
CTAAGGGCGAAGAGCTGATTAAGGAGAACATGCACATGAAGCTGTACATGGAGGGCACCGTGGACAACCA
TCACTTCAAGTGCACATCCGAGGGCGAAGGCAAGCCCTACGAGGGCACCCAGACCATGAGAATCAAGGTG
GTCGAGGGCGGCCCTCTCCCCTTCGCCTTCGACATCCTGGCTACTAGCTTCCTCTACGGCAGCAAGACCT
TCATCAACCACACCCAGGGCATCCCCGACTTCTTCAAGCAGTCCTTCCCTGAGGGCTTCACATGGGAGAG
AGTCACCACATACGAAGACGGGGGCGTGCTGACCGCTACCCAGGACACCAGCCTCCAGGACGGCTGCCTC
ATCTACAACGTCAAGATCAGAGGGGTGAACTTCACATCCAACGGCCCTGTGATGCAGAAGAAAACACTCG
GCTGGGAGGCCTTCACCGAGACGCTGTACCCCGCTGACGGCGGCCTGGAAGGCAGAAACGACATGGCCCT
GAAGCTCGTGGGCGGGAGCCATCTGATCGCAAACGCCAAGACCACATATAGATCCAAGAAACCCGCTAAG
AACCTCAAGATGCCTGGCGTCTACTATGTGGACTACAGACTGGAAAGAATCAAGGAGGCCAACAACGAGA
CCTACGTCGAGCAGCACGAGGTGGCAGTGGCCAGATACTGCGACCTCCCTAGCAAACTGGGGCACAAGCT
TAATGGCGGCTCCGGAGGCAGCAAGAAAAAGAAGAAGAAGTCCAAGACAAAATGCGTGATTATGTAGTAA
AAGCTTATCGATAATCAACCTCTGGATTACAAAATTTGTGAAAGATTGACTGGTATTCTTAACTATGTTG
CTCCTTTTACGCTATGTGGATACGCTGCTTTAATGCCTTTGTATCATGCTATTGCTTCCCGTATGGCTTT
CATTTTCTCCTCCTTGTATAAATCCTGGTTGCTGTCTCTTTATGAGGAGTTGTGGCCCGTTGTCAGGCAA
CGTGGCGTGGTGTGCACTGTGTTTGCTGACGCAACCCCCACTGGTTGGGGCATTGCCACCACCTGTCAGC
TCCTTTCCGGGACTTTCGCTTTCCCCCTCCCTATTGCCACGGCGGAACTCATCGCCGCCTGCCTTGCCCG
CTGCTGGACAGGGGCTCGGCTGTTGGGCACTGACAATTCCGTGGTGTTGTCGGGGAAATCATCGTCCTTT
CCTTGGCTGCTCGCCTGTGTTGCCACCTGGATTCTGCGCGGGACGTCCTTCTGCTACGTCCCTTCGGCCC
TCAATCCAGCGGACCTTCCTTCCCGCGGCCTGCTGCCGGCTCTGCGGCCTCTTCCGCGTCTTCGCCTTCG
CCCTCAGACGAGTCGGATCTCCCTTTGGGCCGCCTCCCCGCATCGATACCGTCGACCTCGACCCGGGCGG
CCGCTTCGAGCAGACATGATAAGATACATTGATGAGTTTGGACAAACCACAACTAGAATGCAGTGAAAAA
AATGCTTTATTTGTGAAATTTGTGATGCTATTGCTTTATTTGTAACCATTATAAGCTGCAATAAACAAGT
TAACAACAACAATTGCATTCATTTTATGTTTCAGGTTCAGGGGGAGATGTGGGAGGTTTTTTAAAGCAAG
TAAAACCTCTACAAATGTGGTAAAATCGATAAGGATCTTCCTAGAGCATGGCTACGTAGATAAGTAGCAT
GGCGGGTTAATCATTAACTACAAGGAACCCCTAGTGATGGAGTTGGCCACTCCCTCTCTGCGCGCTCGCT
CGCTCACTGAGGCCGGGCGACCAAAGGTCGCCCGACGCCCGGGCTTTGCCCGGGCGGCCTCAGTGAGCGA
GCGAGCGCGCAG
